>Addgene plasmid #141885 | TFORF1911 | addgene full sequence | sequence record 415061 | Addgene NGS Result
TTAATGTAGTCTTATGCAATACTCTTGTAGTCTTGCAACATGGTAACGATGAGTTAGCAACATGCCTTAC
AAGGAGAGAAAAAGCACCGTGCATGCCGATTGGTGGAAGTAAGGTGGTACGATCGTGCCTTATTAGGAAG
GCAACAGACGGGTCTGACATGGATTGGACGAACCACTGAATTGCCGCATTGCAGAGATATTGTATTTAAG
TGCCTAGCTCGATACATAAACGGGTCTCTCTGGTTAGACCAGATCTGAGCCTGGGAGCTCTCTGGCTAAC
TAGGGAACCCACTGCTTAAGCCTCAATAAAGCTTGCCTTGAGTGCTTCAAGTAGTGTGTGCCCGTCTGTT
GTGTGACTCTGGTAACTAGAGATCCCTCAGACCCTTTTAGTCAGTGTGGAAAATCTCTAGCAGTGGCGCC
CGAACAGGGACTTGAAAGCGAAAGGGAAACCAGAGGAGCTCTCTCGACGCAGGACTCGGCTTGCTGAAGC
GCGCACGGCAAGAGGCGAGGGGCGGCGACTGGTGAGTACGCCAAAAATTTTGACTAGCGGAGGCTAGAAG
GAGAGAGATGGGTGCGAGAGCGTCAGTATTAAGCGGGGGAGAATTAGATCGCGATGGGAAAAAATTCGGT
TAAGGCCAGGGGGAAAGAAAAAATATAAATTAAAACATATAGTATGGGCAAGCAGGGAGCTAGAACGATT
CGCAGTTAATCCTGGCCTGTTAGAAACATCAGAAGGCTGTAGACAAATACTGGGACAGCTACAACCATCC
CTTCAGACAGGATCAGAAGAACTTAGATCATTATATAATACAGTAGCAACCCTCTATTGTGTGCATCAAA
GGATAGAGATAAAAGACACCAAGGAAGCTTTAGACAAGATAGAGGAAGAGCAAAACAAAAGTAAGACCAC
CGCACAGCAAGCGGCCGCTGATCTTCAGACCTGGAGGAGGAGATATGAGGGACAATTGGAGAAGTGAATT
ATATAAATATAAAGTAGTAAAAATTGAACCATTAGGAGTAGCACCCACCAAGGCAAAGAGAAGAGTGGTG
CAGAGAGAAAAAAGAGCAGTGGGAATAGGAGCTTTGTTCCTTGGGTTCTTGGGAGCAGCAGGAAGCACTA
TGGGCGCAGCGTCAATGACGCTGACGGTACAGGCCAGACAATTATTGTCTGGTATAGTGCAGCAGCAGAA
CAATTTGCTGAGGGCTATTGAGGCGCAACAGCATCTGTTGCAACTCACAGTCTGGGGCATCAAGCAGCTC
CAGGCAAGAATCCTGGCTGTGGAAAGATACCTAAAGGATCAACAGCTCCTGGGGATTTGGGGTTGCTCTG
GAAAACTCATTTGCACCACTGCTGTGCCTTGGAATGCTAGTTGGAGTAATAAATCTCTGGAACAGATTTG
GAATCACACGACCTGGATGGAGTGGGACAGAGAAATTAACAATTACACAAGCTTAATACACTCCTTAATT
GAAGAATCGCAAAACCAGCAAGAAAAGAATGAACAAGAATTATTGGAATTAGATAAATGGGCAAGTTTGT
GGAATTGGTTTAACATAACAAATTGGCTGTGGTATATAAAATTATTCATAATGATAGTAGGAGGCTTGGT
AGGTTTAAGAATAGTTTTTGCTGTACTTTCTATAGTGAATAGAGTTAGGCAGGGATATTCACCATTATCG
TTTCAGACCCACCTCCCAACCCCGAGGGGACCCATGCATTGCATCTCAATTAGTCAGCAACCAGGTGTGG
AAAGTCCCCAGGCTCCCCAGCAGGCAGAAGTATGCAAAGCATGCGTCTCAATTAGTCAGCAACCATAGTC
CCGCCCCTAACTCCGCCCATCCCGCCCCTAACTCCGCCCAGTTCCGCCCATTCTCCGCCCCATGGCTGAC
TAATTTTTTTTATTTATGCAGAGGCCGAGGCCGCCTCGGCCTCTGAGCTATTCCAGAAGTAGTGAGGAGG
CTTTTTTGGAGGCCTAGGCTTTTGCAAAAAGCTTTCTAGAGGTACCACCGGAGCTTACCATGACCGAGTA
CAAGCCCACGGTGCGCCTCGCCACCCGCGACGACGTCCCCAGGGCCGTACGCACCCTCGCCGCCGCGTTC
GCCGACTACCCCGCCACGCGCCACACCGTCGATCCGGACCGCCACATCGAGCGGGTCACCGAGCTGCAAG
AACTCTTCCTCACGCGCGTCGGGCTCGACATCGGCAAGGTGTGGGTCGCGGACGACGGCGCCGCCGTGGC
GGTCTGGACCACGCCGGAGAGCGTCGAAGCGGGGGCGGTGTTCGCCGAGATCGGCCCGCGCATGGCCGAG
TTGAGCGGTTCCCGGCTGGCCGCGCAGCAACAGATGGAAGGCCTCCTGGCGCCGCACCGGCCCAAGGAGC
CCGCGTGGTTCCTGGCCACCGTCGGCGTCTCGCCCGACCACCAGGGCAAGGGTCTGGGCAGCGCCGTCGT
GCTCCCCGGAGTGGAGGCGGCCGAGCGCGCCGGGGTGCCCGCCTTCCTGGAGACCTCCGCGCCCCGCAAC
CTCCCCTTCTACGAGCGGCTCGGCTTCACCGTCACCGCCGACGTCGAGGTGCCCGAAGGACCGCGCACCT
GGTGCATGACCCGCAAGCCCGGTGCCAGTTAACGAATTCTAGATCTTGAGACAAATGGCAGTATTCATCC
ACAATTTTAAAAGAAAAGGGGGGATTGGGGGGTACAGTGCAGGGGAAAGAATAGTAGACATAATAGCAAC
AGACATACAAACTAAAGAATTACAAAAACAAATTACAAAAATTCAAAATTTTCGGGTTTATTACAGGGAC
AGCAGAGATCCACTTTGGCGCCGGCTCGAGGCCTGCAGGTGCAAAGATGGATAAAGTTTTAAACAGAGAG
GAATCTTTGCAGCTAATGGACCTTCTAGGTCTTGAAAGGAGTGGGAATTGGCTCCGGTGCCCGTCAGTGG
GCAGAGCGCACATCGCCCACAGTCCCCGAGAAGTTGGGGGGAGGGGTCGGCAATTGAACCGGTGCCTAGA
GAAGGTGGCGCGGGGTAAACTGGGAAAGTGATGTCGTGTACTGGCTCCGCCTTTTTCCCGAGGGTGGGGG
AGAACCGTATATAAGTGCAGTAGTCGCCGTGAACGTTCTTTTTCGCAACGGGTTTGCCGCCAGAACACAG
GTAAGTGCCGTGTGTGGTTCCCGCGGGCCTGGCCTCTTTACGGGTTATGGCCCTTGCGTGCCTTGAATTA
CTTCCACCTGGCTGCAGTACGTGATTCTTGATCCCGAGCTTCGGGTTGGAAGTGGGTGGGAGAGTTCGAG
GCCTTGCGCTTAAGGAGCCCCTTCGCCTCGTGCTTGAGTTGAGGCCTGGCCTGGGCGCTGGGGCCGCCGC
GTGCGAATCTGGTGGCACCTTCGCGCCTGTCTCGCTGCTTTCGATAAGTCTCTAGCCATTTAAAATTTTT
GATGACCTGCTGCGACGCTTTTTTTCTGGCAAGATAGTCTTGTAAATGCGGGCCAAGATCTGCACACTGG
TATTTCGGTTTTTGGGGCCGCGGGCGGCGACGGGGCCCGTGCGTCCCAGCGCACATGTTCGGCGAGGCGG
GGCCTGCGAGCGCGGCCACCGAGAATCGGACGGGGGTAGTCTCAAGCTGGCCGGCCTGCTCTGGTGCCTG
GCCTCGCGCCGCCGTGTATCGCCCCGCCCTGGGCGGCAAGGCTGGCCCGGTCGGCACCAGTTGCGTGAGC
GGAAAGATGGCCGCTTCCCGGCCCTGCTGCAGGGAGCTCAAAATGGAGGACGCGGCGCTCGGGAGAGCGG
GCGGGTGAGTCACCCACACAAAGGAAAAGGGCCTTTCCGTCCTCAGCCGTCGCTTCATGTGACTCCACGG
AGTACCGGGCGCCGTCCAGGCACCTCGATTAGTTCTCGAGCTTTTGGAGTACGTCGTCTTTAGGTTGGGG
GGAGGGGTTTTATGCGATGGAGTTTCCCCACACTGAGTGGGTGGAGACTGAAGTTAGGCCAGCTTGGCAC
TTGATGTAATTCTCCTTGGAATTTGCCCTTTTTGAGTTTGGATCTTGGTTCATTCTCAAGCCTCAGACAG
TGGTTCAAAGTTTTTTTCTTCCATTTCAGGTGTCGTGAGGCTAGCACCGCCACCATGCCGCAGCTGAACG
GCGGTGGAGGGGATGACCTAGGCGCCAACGACGAACTGATTTCCTTCAAAGACGAGGGCGAACAGGAGGA
GAAGAGCTCCGAAAACTCCTCGGCAGAGAGGGATTTAGCTGATGTCAAATCGTCTCTAGTCAATGAATCA
GAAACGAATCAAAACAGCTCCTCCGATTCCGAGGCGGAAAGACGGCCTCCGCCTCGCTCCGAAAGTTTCC
GAGACAAATCCCGGGAAAGTTTGGAAGAAGCGGCCAAGAGGCAAGATGGAGGGCTCTTTAAGGGGCCACC
GTATCCCGGCTACCCCTTCATCATGATCCCCGACCTGACGAGCCCCTACCTCCCCAACGGATCGCTCTCG
CCCACCGCCCGAACCTATCTCCAGATGAAATGGCCACTGCTTGATGTCCAGGCAGGGAGCCTCCAGAGTA
GACAAGCCCTCAAGGATGCCCGGTCCCCATCACCGGCACACATTGTCTCTAACAAAGTGCCAGTGGTGCA
GCACCCTCACCATGTCCACCCCCTCACGCCTCTTATCACGTACAGCAATGAACACTTCACGCCGGGAAAC
CCACCTCCACACTTACCAGCCGACGTAGACCCCAAAACAGGAATCCCACGGCCTCCGCACCCTCCAGATA
TATCCCCGTATTACCCACTATCGCCTGGCACCGTAGGACAAATCCCCCATCCGCTAGGATGGCAAGGTCA
ACCAGTGTACCCAATCACGACAGGAGGATTCAGACACCCCTACCCCACAGCTCTGACCGTCAATGCTTCC
ATGTCCAGGTTCCCTCCCCATATGGTCCCACCACATCATACGCTACACACGACGGGCATTCCGCATCCGG
CCATAGTCACACCAACAGTCAAACAGGAATCGTCCCAGAGTGATGTCGGCTCACTCCATAGTTCAAAGCA
TCAGGACTCCAAAAAGGAAGAAGAAAAGAAGAAGCCCCACATAAAGAAACCTCTTAATGCATTCATGTTG
TATATGAAGGAAATGAGAGCAAAGGTCGTAGCTGAGTGCACGTTGAAAGAAAGCGCGGCCATCAACCAGA
TCCTTGGGCGGAGGTGGCATGCACTGTCCAGAGAAGAGCAAGCGAAATACTACGAGCTGGCCCGGAAGGA
GCGACAGCTTCATATGCAACTGTACCCCGGCTGGTCCGCGCGGGATAACTATGGAAAGAAGAAGAAGAGG
AAAAGGGACAAGCAGCCGGGAGAGACCAATGAACACAGCGAATGTTTCCTAAATCCTTGCCTTTCACTTC
CTCCGATTACAGACCTGAGCGCTCCTAAGAAATGCCGAGCGCGCTTTGGCCTTGATCAACAGAATAACTG
GTGCGGCCCTTGCAGTCTTTAGTAATGAACTAGTCCGTAACTTGAAAGTATTTCGATTTCTTGGCTTTAT
ATATCTTGTGGAAAGGACGAACCATAAACTCCTTCTCAACGGTGACGCGTTAAGTCGACAATCAACCTCT
GGATTACAAAATTTGTGAAAGATTGACTGGTATTCTTAACTATGTTGCTCCTTTTACGCTATGTGGATAC
GCTGCTTTAATGCCTTTGTATCATGCTATTGCTTCCCGTATGGCTTTCATTTTCTCCTCCTTGTATAAAT
CCTGGTTGCTGTCTCTTTATGAGGAGTTGTGGCCCGTTGTCAGGCAACGTGGCGTGGTGTGCACTGTGTT
TGCTGACGCAACCCCCACTGGTTGGGGCATTGCCACCACCTGTCAGCTCCTTTCCGGGACTTTCGCTTTC
CCCCTCCCTATTGCCACGGCGGAACTCATCGCCGCCTGCCTTGCCCGCTGCTGGACAGGGGCTCGGCTGT
TGGGCACTGACAATTCCGTGGTGTTGTCGGGGAAATCATCGTCCTTTCCTTGGCTGCTCGCCTGTGTTGC
CACCTGGATTCTGCGCGGGACGTCCTTCTGCTACGTCCCTTCGGCCCTCAATCCAGCGGACCTTCCTTCC
CGCGGCCTGCTGCCGGCTCTGCGGCCTCTTCCGCGTCTTCGCCTTCGCCCTCAGACGAGTCGGATCTCCC
TTTGGGCCGCCTCCCCGCGTCGACTTTAAGACCAATGACTTACAAGGCAGCTGTAGATCTTAGCCACTTT
TTAAAAGAAAAGGGGGGACTGGAAGGGCTAATTCACTCCCAACGAAGACAAGATCTGCTTTTTGCTTGTA
CTGGGTCTCTCTGGTTAGACCAGATCTGAGCCTGGGAGCTCTCTGGCTAACTAGGGAACCCACTGCTTAA
GCCTCAATAAAGCTTGCCTTGAGTGCTTCAAGTAGTGTGTGCCCGTCTGTTGTGTGACTCTGGTAACTAG
AGATCCCTCAGACCCTTTTAGTCAGTGTGGAAAATCTCTAGCAGTACGTATAGTAGTTCATGTCATCTTA
TTATTCAGTATTTATAACTTGCAAAGAAATGAATATCAGAGAGTGAGAGGAACTTGTTTATTGCAGCTTA
TAATGGTTACAAATAAAGCAATAGCATCACAAATTTCACAAATAAAGCATTTTTTTCACTGCATTCTAGT
TGTGGTTTGTCCAAACTCATCAATGTATCTTATCATGTCTGGCTCTAGCTATCCCGCCCCTAACTCCGCC
CATCCCGCCCCTAACTCCGCCCAGTTCCGCCCATTCTCCGCCCCATGGCTGACTAATTTTTTTTATTTAT
GCAGAGGCCGAGGCCGCCTCGGCCTCTGAGCTATTCCAGAAGTAGTGAGGAGGCTTTTTTGGAGGCCTAG
GGACGTACCCAATTCGCCCTATAGTGAGTCGTATTACGCGCGCTCACTGGCCGTCGTTTTACAACGTCGT
GACTGGGAAAACCCTGGCGTTACCCAACTTAATCGCCTTGCAGCACATCCCCCTTTCGCCAGCTGGCGTA
ATAGCGAAGAGGCCCGCACCGATCGCCCTTCCCAACAGTTGCGCAGCCTGAATGGCGAATGGG
[124 nt withheld, positions 7064-7187]
C
[91 nt withheld, positions 7189-7279]
A
[49 nt withheld, positions 7281-7329]
CCTTTGACGTTGGAGTCCACGTTCTTT
[37 nt withheld, positions 7357-7393]
ACCCTATCTCGGTCTATTCTTTTGATTTATAAGGGATTTTGCCGATTTCGGCCTATTGGTTAAAAAATGA
GCTGATTTAACAAAAATTTAACGCGAATTTTAACAAAATATTAACGCTTACAATTTAGGTGGCACTTTTC
GGGGAAATGTGCGCGGAACCCCTATTTGTTTATTTTTCTAAATACATTCAAATATGTATCCGCTCATGAG
ACAATAACCCTGATAAATGCTTCAATAATATTGAAAAAGGAAGAGTATGAGTATTCAACATTTCCGTGTC
GCCCTTATTCCCTTTTTTGCGGCATTTTGCCTTCCTGTTTTTGCTCACCCAGAAACGCTGGTGAAAGTAA
AAGATGCTGAAGATCAGTTGGGTGCACGAGTGGGTTACATCGAACTGGATCTCAACAGCGGTAAGATCCT
TGAGAGTTTTCGCCCCGAAGAACGTTTTCCAATGATGAGCACTTTTAAAGTTCTGCTATGTGGCGCGGTA
TTATCCCGTATTGACGCCGGGCAAGAGCAACTCGGTCGCCGCATACACTATTCTCAGAATGACTTGGTTG
AGTACTCACCAGTCACAGAAAAGCATCTTACGGATGGCATGACAGTAAGAGAATTATGCAGTGCTGCCAT
AACCATGAGTGATAACACTGCGGCCAACTTACTTCTGACAACGATCGGAGGACCGAAGGAGCTAACCGCT
TTTTTGCACAACATGGGGGATCATGTAACTCGCCTTGATCGTTGGGAACCGGAGCTGAATGAAGCCATAC
CAAACGACGAGCGTGACACCACGATGCCTGTAGCAATGGCAACAACGTTGCGCAAACTATTAACTGGCGA
ACTACTTACTCTAGCTTCCCGGCAACAATTAATAGACTGGATGGAGGCGGATAAAGTTGCAGGACCACTT
CTGCGCTCGGCCCTTCCGGCTGGCTGGTTTATTGCTGATAAATCTGGAGCCGGTGAGCGTGGGTCTCGCG
GTATCATTGCAGCACTGGGGCCAGATGGTAAGCCCTCCCGTATCGTAGTTATCTACACGACGGGGAGTCA
GGCAACTATGGATGAACGAAATAGACAGATCGCTGAGATAGGTGCCTCACTGATTAAGCATTGGTAACTG
TCAGACCAAGTTTACTCATATATACTTTAGATTGATTTAAAACTTCATTTTTAATTTAAAAGGATCTAGG
TGAAGATCCTTTTTGATAATCTCATGACCAAAATCCCTTAACGTGAGTTTTCGTTCCACTGAGCGTCAGA
CCCCGTAGAAAAGATCAAAGGATCTTCTTGAGATCCTTTTTTTCTGCGCGTAATCTGCTGCTTGCAAACA
AAAAAACCACCGCTACCAGCGGTGGTTTGTTTGCCGGATCAAGAGCTACCAACTCTTTTTCCGAAGGTAA
CTGGCTTCAGCAGAGCGCAGATACCAAATACTGTTCTTCTAGTGTAGCCGTAGTTAGGCCACCACTTCAA
GAACTCTGTAGCACCGCCTACATACCTCGCTCTGCTAATCCTGTTACCAGTGGCTGCTGCCAGTGGCGAT
AAGTCGTGTCTTACCGGGTTGGACTCAAGACGATAGTTACCGGATAAGGCGCAGCGGTCGGGCTGAACGG
GGGGTTCGTGCACACAGCCCAGCTTGGAGCGAACGACCTACACCGAACTGAGATACCTACAGCGTGAGCT
ATGAGAAAGCGCCACGCTTCCCGAAGGGAGAAAGGCGGACAGGTATCCGGTAAGCGGCAGGGTCGGAACA
GGAGAGCGCACGAGGGAGCTTCCAGGGGGAAACGCCTGGTATCTTTATAGTCCTGTCGGGTTTCGCCACC
TCTGACTTGAGCGTCGATTTTTGTGATGCTCGTCAGGGGGGCGGAGCCTATGGAAAAACGCCAGCAACGC
GGCCTTTTTACGGTTCCTGGCCTTTTGCTGGCCTTTTGCTCACATGTTCTTTCCTGCGTTATCCCCTGAT
TCTGTGGATAACCGTATTACCGCCTTTGAGTGAGCTGATACCGCTCGCCGCAGCCGAACGACCGAGCGCA
GCGAGTCAGTGAGCGAGGAAGCGGAAGAGCGCCCAATACGCAAACCGCCTCTCCCCGCGCGTTGGCCGAT
TCATTAATGCAGCTGGCACGACAGGTTTCCCGACTGGAAAGCGGGCAGTGAGCGCAACGCAATTAATGTG
AGTTAGCTCACTCATTAGGCACCCCAGGCTTTACACTTTATGCTTCCGGCTCGTATGTTGTGTGGAATTG
TGAGCGGATAACAATTTCACACAGGAAACAGCTATGACCATGATTACGCCAAGCGCGCAATTAACCCTCA
CTAAAGGGAACAAAAGCTGGAGCTGCAAGC
Features (pLannotate 1.2.2; 31 found; start..end, strand, type, name):
      5..231     +  promoter       RSV promoter: Rous sarcoma virus enhancer/promoter
    232..412     +  LTR            5' LTR (truncated): truncated 5' long terminal repeat (LTR) from HIV-1
    459..584     +  misc_feature   HIV-1 Ψ: packaging signal of human immunodeficiency virus type 1
    568..931     +  CDS            HIV-1 gag (fragment): gag protein from human immunodeficiency virus 1; gag
   1077..1310    +  misc_feature   RRE: The Rev response element (RRE) of HIV-1 allows for Rev-dependent mRNA export from the nucleus to the cytoplasm.
   1687..1713    +  CDS            Rev (fragment): human immunodeficiency virus 1 (HIV-1) Rev protein; rev; enhances nuclear export of unspliced and incompletely spliced viral mRNAs
   1720..1743    +  promoter       SV40 promoter (fragment): SV40 early promoter
   1744..1815    +  promoter       SV40 promoter (fragment): SV40 enhancer and early promoter
   1839..1974    +  rep_origin     SV40 ori: SV40 origin of replication
   2020..2616    +  CDS            PuroR (fragment): puromycin N-acetyltransferase; pac from Streptomyces; confers resistance to puromycin
   2665..2782    +  misc_feature   cPPT/CTS: central polypurine tract and central termination sequence of HIV-1
   2847..2913    +  CDS            small t antigen (fragment): SV40 (simian virus 40) small t antigen
   2920..4098    +  promoter       EF-1α promoter: strong constitutive promoter for human elongation factor EF-1α
   4115..5479    +  CDS            Tcf7l2: TF7L2_MOUSE - Also known as Tcf4. Experimental evidence at protein level: Swiss-Prot protein existence level 1. Participates in the Wnt signaling pathway and modulates MYC expression by binding to its promoter in a sequence-specific manner. Acts as repressor in the absence of CTNNB1, and as activator in its presence. Activates transcription from promoters with several copies of the Tcf motif CCTTTGATC in the presence of CTNNB1. TLE1, TLE2, TLE3 and TLE4 repress transactivation mediated by TCF7L2/TCF4 and CTNNB1. Expression of dominant-negative mutants results in cell-cycle arrest in G1 (By sim
   5495..5548    +  promoter       U6 promoter (fragment): RNA polymerase III promoter for human U6 snRNA
   5590..6178    +  misc_feature   WPRE: woodchuck hepatitis virus posttranscriptional regulatory element
   6229..6248    +  misc_feature   cPPT/CTS (fragment): central polypurine tract and central termination sequence of HIV-1
   6250..6483    +  LTR            3' LTR (ΔU3): self-inactivating 3' long terminal repeat (LTR) from HIV-1
   6561..6682    +  polyA_signal   SV40 poly(A) signal: SV40 polyadenylation signal
   6722..6857    +  rep_origin     SV40 ori: SV40 origin of replication
   6878..6896    -  promoter       T7 promoter: promoter for bacteriophage T7 RNA polymerase
   6904..7059    +  CDS            lacZα (fragment): LacZα fragment of β-galactosidase; lacZ fragment
   7064..7492    +  rep_origin     f1 ori (sequence partly withheld): f1 bacteriophage origin of replication; arrow indicates direction of (+) strand synthesis
   7545..7649    +  promoter       AmpR promoter: bla
   7650..8510    +  CDS            AmpR: β-lactamase; bla; confers resistance to ampicillin, carbenicillin, and related antibiotics
   8681..9269    +  rep_origin     ori: high-copy-number ColE1/pMB1/pBR322/pUC origin of replication
   9452..9544    +  CDS            lacI (fragment): lac repressor; lacI; The lac repressor binds to the lac operator to inhibit transcription in E. coli. This inhibition can be relieved by adding lactose or isopropyl-β-D-thiogalactopyranoside (IPTG).
   9557..9578    +  protein_bind   CAP binding site: CAP binding activates transcription in the presence of cAMP. E. coli catabolite activator protein
   9593..9623    +  promoter       lac promoter: promoter for the E. coli lac operon
   9631..9647    +  protein_bind   lac operator: The lac repressor binds to the lac operator to inhibit transcription in E. coli. This inhibition can be relieved by adding lactose or isopropyl-β-D-thiogalactopyranoside (IPTG). lac repressor encoded by lacI
   9692..9710    +  promoter       T3 promoter: promoter for bacteriophage T3 RNA polymerase
