[The description below was written by a language model from this plasmid's Addgene catalogue record and pLannotate feature annotations shown in this document.]
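Description:
TFORF1911 is a lentiviral mammalian expression plasmid built on the pLX_TRC317 backbone. It carries a human TCF7L2 (TCF-4) open reading frame and belongs to a barcoded transcription factor ORF collection. It is propagated in E. coli through a high-copy ColE1/pUC origin with ampicillin resistance (AmpR), and an f1 origin is also present. The depositor recommends a recombination-tolerant strain and screening several colonies, because the repeated LTR sequences can recombine.

The viral portion has a third-generation, self-inactivating layout. An RSV promoter drives a truncated HIV-1 5' LTR, followed by the Ψ packaging signal with a gag fragment, the Rev response element for Rev-dependent nuclear export of genomic RNA, a cPPT/CTS element, and a ΔU3 3' LTR followed by an SV40 polyadenylation signal. Two expression units sit between the LTRs. An SV40 early promoter drives puromycin N-acetyltransferase for selecting transduced cells. A full-length EF-1α promoter drives the synthesized TCF7L2 coding sequence, and a downstream WPRE enhances transcript stability and expression. The annotation tool matched the ORF to the mouse Tcf7l2 protein entry, but the catalogue record gives the insert as human, corresponding to a specific RefSeq/Ensembl isoform. TCF7L2 is a Wnt pathway effector that represses its targets without β-catenin and activates them when β-catenin is present.

According to the record, each construct in the collection carries a unique 24-bp barcode. The barcode is not annotated in the feature table, so its position is not stated. The barcode allows the overexpressed factor to be identified by sequencing in pooled screens, such as surveys of transcription factors that direct cell differentiation.
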