Addgene plasmid #141885: TFORF1911
Purpose: Lentiviral vector for overexpressing transcription factor ORFs with unique 24-bp barcodes. Barcodes facilitate identification of transcription factors in pooled screens.
Depositing lab: Feng Zhang. Depositing organization: Broad Institute. Publication: A transcription factor atlas of directed differentiation. Joung J, Ma S, Tay T, Geiger-Schuller KR, Kirchgatterer PC, Verdine VK, Guo B, Arias-Garcia MA, Allen WE, Singh A, Kuksenko O, Abudayyeh OO, Gootenberg JS, Fu Z, Macrae RK, Buenrostro JD, Regev A, Zhang F. Cell. 2023 Jan 5;186(1):209-229.e26. doi: 10.1016/j.cell.2022.11.026. PubMed 36608654.
Backbone
  Vector backbone: pLX_TRC317
  Backbone manufacturer: Broad Institute Genetic Perturbation Platform
  Backbone size w/o insert (bp): 8264
  Vector type: Mammalian Expression, Lentiviral
  Selectable markers: Puromycin
Growth in bacteria
  Bacterial resistance: Ampicillin, 100 μg/mL
  Growth temperature: 37°C
  Growth strain: NEB Stable
  Copy number: High Copy
Gene/Insert
  Gene/Insert name: TCF7L2
  Species: H. sapiens (human)
  Insert size (bp): 1469
  Entrez Gene: TCF7L2 (a.k.a. TCF-4, TCF4)
  Promoter: EF1a
  Cloning method: Unknown
  Sequencing primers: 5′ GGGTGGAGACTGAAGTTAGGCCAG; 3′ CACATAGCGTAAAAGGAGCAACATAG
Terms and licenses: Academic/Nonprofit Terms; Industry Terms: Not Available to Industry
Depositor comments: NM_001198527,ENST00000369395 . The transcription factor ORF portion of this plasmid was synthesized by Genewiz. Please test multiple small colonies in case of plasmid recombination. To make this collection available in a timely manner, a portion of this collection was not fully sequenced by Addgene. If an Addgene verified full plasmid sequence is not available, please contact us prior to placing an order to request the full sequence.
How to cite: TFORF1911 was a gift from Feng Zhang (Addgene plasmid # 141885 ; http://n2t.net/addgene:141885 ; RRID:Addgene_141885)
