>Addgene plasmid #141885 | TFORF1911 | depositor partial sequence | sequence record 277792 | Insert
ACCGCCACCATGCCGCAGCTGAACGGCGGTGGAGGGGATGACCTAGGCGCCAACGACGAACTGATTTCCT
TCAAAGACGAGGGCGAACAGGAGGAGAAGAGCTCCGAAAACTCCTCGGCAGAGAGGGATTTAGCTGATGT
CAAATCGTCTCTAGTCAATGAATCAGAAACGAATCAAAACAGCTCCTCCGATTCCGAGGCGGAAAGACGG
CCTCCGCCTCGCTCCGAAAGTTTCCGAGACAAATCCCGGGAAAGTTTGGAAGAAGCGGCCAAGAGGCAAG
ATGGAGGGCTCTTTAAGGGGCCACCGTATCCCGGCTACCCCTTCATCATGATCCCCGACCTGACGAGCCC
CTACCTCCCCAACGGATCGCTCTCGCCCACCGCCCGAACCTATCTCCAGATGAAATGGCCACTGCTTGAT
GTCCAGGCAGGGAGCCTCCAGAGTAGACAAGCCCTCAAGGATGCCCGGTCCCCATCACCGGCACACATTG
TCTCTAACAAAGTGCCAGTGGTGCAGCACCCTCACCATGTCCACCCCCTCACGCCTCTTATCACGTACAG
CAATGAACACTTCACGCCGGGAAACCCACCTCCACACTTACCAGCCGACGTAGACCCCAAAACAGGAATC
CCACGGCCTCCGCACCCTCCAGATATATCCCCGTATTACCCACTATCGCCTGGCACCGTAGGACAAATCC
CCCATCCGCTAGGATGGCAAGGTCAACCAGTGTACCCAATCACGACAGGAGGATTCAGACACCCCTACCC
CACAGCTCTGACCGTCAATGCTTCCATGTCCAGGTTCCCTCCCCATATGGTCCCACCACATCATACGCTA
CACACGACGGGCATTCCGCATCCGGCCATAGTCACACCAACAGTCAAACAGGAATCGTCCCAGAGTGATG
TCGGCTCACTCCATAGTTCAAAGCATCAGGACTCCAAAAAGGAAGAAGAAAAGAAGAAGCCCCACATAAA
GAAACCTCTTAATGCATTCATGTTGTATATGAAGGAAATGAGAGCAAAGGTCGTAGCTGAGTGCACGTTG
AAAGAAAGCGCGGCCATCAACCAGATCCTTGGGCGGAGGTGGCATGCACTGTCCAGAGAAGAGCAAGCGA
AATACTACGAGCTGGCCCGGAAGGAGCGACAGCTTCATATGCAACTGTACCCCGGCTGGTCCGCGCGGGA
TAACTATGGAAAGAAGAAGAAGAGGAAAAGGGACAAGCAGCCGGGAGAGACCAATGAACACAGCGAATGT
TTCCTAAATCCTTGCCTTTCACTTCCTCCGATTACAGACCTGAGCGCTCCTAAGAAATGCCGAGCGCGCT
TTGGCCTTGATCAACAGAATAACTGGTGCGGCCCTTGCAGTCTTTAGTAATGAACTAGTCCGTAACTTGA
AAGTATTTCGATTTCTTGGCTTTATATATCTTGTGGAAAGGACGAACCATAAACTCCTTCTCAACGGTG
