>Addgene plasmid #141885 | TFORF1911 | depositor partial sequence | sequence record 277793 | Barcode
ACCATAAACTCCTTCTCAACGGTG
